>Addgene plasmid #136089 | CDS12_mTurquoise2 | addgene full sequence | sequence record 275020 | Addgene NGS Result
TTGGAACCTCTTACGTGCCCGATCAACTCGAGTGCCACCTGACGTCTAAGAAACCATTATTATCATGACA
TTAACCTATAAAAATAGGCGTATCACGAGGCAGAATTTCAGATAAAAAAAATCCTTAGCTTTCGCTAAGG
ATGATTTCTGGAATTCGGTCTCAAATGGTGAGCAAGGGCGAGGAGCTGTTCACCGGGGTGGTGCCCATCC
TGGTCGAGCTGGACGGCGACGTAAACGGCCACAAGTTCAGCGTGTCCGGCGAGGGCGAGGGCGATGCCAC
CTACGGCAAGCTGACCCTGAAGTTCATCTGCACCACCGGCAAGCTGCCCGTGCCCTGGCCCACCCTCGTG
ACCACCCTGTCCTGGGGCGTGCAGTGCTTCGCCCGCTACCCCGACCACATGAAGCAGCACGACTTCTTCA
AGTCCGCCATGCCCGAAGGCTACGTCCAGGAGCGCACCATCTTCTTCAAGGACGACGGCAACTACAAGAC
CCGCGCCGAGGTGAAGTTCGAGGGCGACACCCTGGTGAACCGCATCGAGCTGAAGGGCATCGACTTCAAG
GAGGACGGCAACATCCTGGGGCACAAGCTGGAGTACAACTACTTTAGCGACAACGTCTATATCACCGCCG
ACAAGCAGAAGAACGGCATCAAGGCCAACTTCAAGATCCGCCACAACATCGAGGACGGCGGCGTGCAGCT
CGCCGACCACTACCAGCAGAACACCCCCATCGGCGACGGCCCCGTGCTGCTGCCCGACAACCACTACCTG
AGCACCCAGTCCAAGCTGAGCAAAGACCCCAACGAGAAGCGCGATCACATGGTCCTGCTGGAGTTCGTGA
CCGCCGCCGGGATCACTCTCGGCATGGACGAGCTGTACAAGGCTTCGCGAGACCCTGCAGTCCGGCAAAA
AAGGGCAAGGTGTCACCACCCTGCCCTTTTTCTTTAAAACCGAAAAGATTACTTCGCGTTATGCAGGCTT
CCTCGCTCACTGACTCGCTGCGCTCGGTCGTTCGGCTGCGGCGAGCGGTATCAGCTCACTCAAAGGCGGT
AATACGGTTATCCACAGAATCAGGGGATAACGCAGGAAAGAACATGTGAGCAAAAGGCCAGCAAAAGGCC
AGGAACCGTAAAAAGGCCGCGTTGCTGGCGTTTTTCCACAGGCTCCGCCCCCCTGACGAGCATCACAAAA
ATCGACGCTCAAGTCAGAGGTGGCGAAACCCGACAGGACTATAAAGATACCAGGCGTTTCCCCCTGGAAG
CTCCCTCGTGCGCTCTCCTGTTCCGACCCTGCCGCTTACCGGATACCTGTCCGCCTTTCTCCCTTCGGGA
AGCGTGGCGCTTTCTCATAGCTCACGCTGTAGGTATCTCAGTTCGGTGTAGGTCGTTCGCTCCAAGCTGG
GCTGTGTGCACGAACCCCCCGTTCAGCCCGACCGCTGCGCCTTATCCGGTAACTATCGTCTTGAGTCCAA
CCCGGTAAGACACGACTTATCGCCACTGGCAGCAGCCACTGGTAACAGGATTAGCAGAGCGAGGTATGTA
GGCGGTGCTACAGAGTTCTTGAAGTGGTGGCCTAACTACGGCTACACTAGAAGAACAGTATTTGGTATCT
GCGCTCTGCTGAAGCCAGTTACCTTCGGAAAAAGAGTTGGTAGCTCTTGATCCGGCAAACAAACCACCGC
TGGTAGCGGTGGTTTTTTTGTTTGCAAGCAGCAGATTACGCGCAGAAAAAAAGGATCTCAAGAAGATCCT
TTGATCTTTTCTACGGGGTCTGACGCTCAGTGGAACGAAAACTCACGTTAAGGGATTTTGGTCATGAGAT
TATCAAAAAGGATCTTCACCTAGATCCTTTTAAATTAAAAATGAAGTTTTAAATCAATCTAAAGTATATA
TGAGTAAACTTGGTCTGACAGCTCGAGGCTTGGATTCTCACCAATAAAAAACGCCCGGCGGCAACCGAGC
GTTCTGAACAAATCCAGATGGAGTTCTGAGGTCATTACTGGATCTATCAACAGGAGTCCAAGCGAGCTCG
ATATCAAATTACGCCCCGCCCTGCCACTCATCGCAGTACTGTTGTAATTCATTAAGCATTCTGCCGACAT
GGAAGCCATCACAAACGGCATGATGAACCTGAATCGCCAGCGGCATCAGCACCTTGTCGCCTTGCGTATA
ATATTTGCCCATGGTGAAAACGGGGGCGAAGAAGTTGTCCATATTGGCCACGTTTAAATCAAAACTGGTG
AAACTCACCCAGGGATTGGCTGAGACGAAAAACATATTCTCAATAAACCCTTTAGGGAAATAGGCCAGGT
TTTCACCGTAACACGCCACATCTTGCGAATATATGTGTAGAAACTGCCGGAAATCGTCGTGGTATTCACT
CCAGAGCGATGAAAACGTTTCAGTTTGCTCATGGAAAACGGTGTAACAAGGGTGAACACTATCCCATATC
ACCAGCTCACCGTCTTTCATTGCCATACGAAATTCCGGATGAGCATTCATCAGGCGGGCAAGAATGTGAA
TAAAGGCCGGATAAAACTTGTGCTTATTTTTCTTTACGGTCTTTAAAAAGGCCGTAATATCCAGCTGAAC
GGTCTGGTTATAGGTACATTGAGCAACTGACTGAAATGCCTCAAAATGTTCTTTACGATGCCATTGGGAT
ATATCAACGGTGGTATATCCAGTGATTTTTTTCTCCATTTTAGCTTCCTTAGCTCCTGAAAATCTCGATA
ACTCAAAAAATACGCCCGGTAGTGATCTTATTTCATTATGGTGAAAG
Features (pLannotate 1.2.2; 7 found; start..end, strand, type, name):
    105..148     -  terminator     bacterial terminator: putative bacterial transcription terminator
    165..881     +  CDS            mTurquoise2: mTurquoise2 is a basic (constitutively fluorescent) cyan fluorescent protein published in 2012, derived from Aequorea victoria. It is reported to be a rapidly-maturing monomer with very low acid sensitivity.
    901..958     +  terminator     his operon terminator: This putative transcriptin terminator from the E. coli his operon has a 2-bp deletion introduced during synthesis. Its efficiency has not been determined.
   1153..1741    -  rep_origin     ori: high-copy-number ColE1/pMB1/pBR322/pUC origin of replication
   1924..2018    -  terminator     lambda t0 terminator: transcription terminator from phage lambda
   2042..2698    -  CDS            cat: CAT_ECOLX - Experimental evidence at protein level: Swiss-Prot protein existence level 1. This enzyme is an effector of chloramphenicol resistance in bacteria. From Escherichia coli. This protein is used as a marker in many commonly used cloning vectors, such as pACYC184.
   2699..19      -  promoter       cat promoter (across the origin): promoter of the E. coli cat gene encoding chloramphenicol acetyltransferase
