[The description below was written by a language model from this plasmid's Addgene catalogue record and pLannotate feature annotations shown in this document.]
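Description:
CDS12_mTurquoise2 is a small (about 2.8 kb) level-0 DNA part plasmid in the pUAP4 backbone, belonging to a synthetic biology toolkit developed for reprogramming gene expression in the liverwort Marchantia polymorpha. It is a storage and donor vector for modular assembly rather than a functional expression construct. The feature table shows no plant promoter or plant terminator, so the part must be combined with regulatory parts in later assembly steps before it can be expressed in plants. The plasmid is propagated in E. coli at high copy from a ColE1/pUC-type origin and is selected with chloramphenicol through a cat gene driven by its native promoter and followed by the lambda t0 terminator.

The payload is the coding sequence of mTurquoise2, a bright, rapidly maturing monomeric cyan fluorescent protein derived from Aequorea victoria GFP. It is supplied without a stop codon and has been "domesticated" by removing internal BsaI and SapI recognition sites, so that it survives Type IIS restriction-based cloning. The "CDS12" designation and the missing stop codon fit the stated purpose: the fluorescent protein occupies the N-terminal position in a fusion, with a separate C-terminal tag (CTAG) part joined in frame downstream to complete the open reading frame. The insert is flanked by a putative bacterial terminator and a his operon terminator, which insulate it from transcription originating in the backbone. The record describes BsaI cloning sites that were destroyed when the part was inserted, but it does not list the specific overhangs or the sites used to release the part.
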