Addgene plasmid #136089: CDS12_mTurquoise2
Purpose: FP for N-term fusion with a CTAG
Depositing lab: Jim Haseloff. Depositing organization: University of Cambridge. Publication: Systematic tools for reprogramming plant gene expression in a simple model, Marchantia polymorpha. Sauret-Gueto S, Frangedakis E, Silvestri L, Rebmann M, Tomaselli M, Markel K, Delmans M, West A, Patron NJ, Haseloff J. ACS Synth Biol. 2020 Mar 12. doi: 10.1021/acssynbio.9b00511. PubMed 32163700.
Backbone
  Vector backbone: pUAP4
  Vector type: Plant Expression, Synthetic Biology
Growth in bacteria
  Bacterial resistance: Chloramphenicol, 25 μg/mL
  Growth temperature: 37°C
  Growth strain: DH5alpha
  Copy number: High Copy
Gene/Insert
  Gene/Insert name: CDS12_mTurquoise2(noStop)
  Species: Synthetic
  Mutation: BsaI/ SapI domesticated
  Cloning method: Restriction Enzyme; 5′ cloning site BsaI (destroyed during cloning); 3′ cloning site BsaI (destroyed during cloning)
  Sequencing primers: 5′ n/a
Depositor comments: Please visit https://www.biorxiv.org/content/10.1101/2020.02.29.971002v1 for bioRxiv preprint.
How to cite: CDS12_mTurquoise2 was a gift from Jim Haseloff (Addgene plasmid # 136089 ; http://n2t.net/addgene:136089 ; RRID:Addgene_136089)
